Addgene plasmid #234878: pRS118
Purpose: (Empty Backbone) CRISPR-Cas9 plasmid for use in Candida albicans. Contains Cas9, NEUT5L integration site, and the sgRNA cloning site (SNR52 promoter)
Depositing lab: Rebecca Shapiro. Depositing organization: University of Guelph. Publication: Targeted loss of heterozygosity in Candida albicans using CRISPR-Cas9 reveals the functional impact of allelic variation. Després PC, Gervais NC, Fogal M, Rogers RKJ, Cuomo CA, Shapiro RS. Genetics. 2025 Oct 8;231(2):iyaf154. doi: 10.1093/genetics/iyaf154. PubMed 40794772.
Backbone
  Vector backbone: pRS118
  Backbone size (bp): 12462
  Vector type: Yeast Expression, CRISPR, Synthetic Biology
  Selectable markers: Nourseothricin
Growth in bacteria
  Bacterial resistance: Ampicillin, 100 μg/mL
  Growth temperature: 37°C
  Growth strain: DH5alpha
  Copy number: High Copy
Terms and licenses: Academic/Nonprofit Terms; Industry Terms: Not Available to Industry
How to cite: pRS118 was a gift from Rebecca Shapiro (Addgene plasmid # 234878 ; http://n2t.net/addgene:234878 ; RRID:Addgene_234878)
