[The description below was written by a language model from this plasmid's Addgene catalogue record and pLannotate feature annotations shown in this document.]
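Description:
pRS118 is an empty-backbone CRISPR-Cas9 plasmid for genome editing in the yeast Candida albicans, catalogued as a yeast expression, CRISPR and synthetic biology vector of about 12.4 kb. It is built on a pBluescript-type scaffold, reflected in remnants of the multiple cloning site, lacZα, lac promoter/operator elements, flanking T7 and T3 promoters and fragments of the f1 origin. In E. coli it is maintained at high copy from a ColE1/pUC-type origin and selected with ampicillin through β-lactamase (AmpR) under its native promoter.

The fungal payload has three working parts. A Streptococcus pyogenes Cas9 coding sequence of roughly 4.1 kb supplies the nuclease; the feature table does not annotate the promoter or terminator controlling it. An S. pyogenes guide RNA scaffold marks the sgRNA cassette, where, according to the catalogue entry, a user-supplied targeting sequence is cloned downstream of the SNR52 promoter, an RNA polymerase III promoter commonly used for guide expression in yeasts. The SNR52 promoter itself is not picked up by the automated annotation. Selection in Candida relies on nourseothricin resistance: a streptothricin acetyltransferase gene driven by the Ashbya gossypii TEF promoter and closed by the TEF terminator. This cassette is flanked on both sides by fragments annotated as URA3-like sequence, whose role the record does not explain.

The entry also states that the plasmid carries homology to NEUT5L, a locus used for integrating constructs into the C. albicans genome, although this region is likewise unannotated. The associated publication used this CRISPR system to induce targeted loss of heterozygosity in C. albicans and assess the functional effects of allelic variation.
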