Features (pLannotate 1.2.2; 20 found; start..end, strand, type, name):
      1..330     -  rep_origin     f1 ori (fragment) (sequence partly withheld): f1 bacteriophage origin of replication; arrow indicates direction of (+) strand synthesis
   1611..1685    +  misc_RNA       gRNA scaffold: guide RNA scaffold for the Streptococcus pyogenes CRISPR/Cas9 system
   1698..1828    -  rep_origin     f1 ori (fragment) (sequence partly withheld): f1 bacteriophage origin of replication; arrow indicates direction of (+) strand synthesis
   1833..1990    -  CDS            lacZα (fragment): LacZα fragment of β-galactosidase; lacZ fragment
   1993..2011    +  promoter       T7 promoter: promoter for bacteriophage T7 RNA polymerase
   2461..2934    +  CDS            URA3 (fragment): PYRF_YEAST - Experimental evidence at protein level: Swiss-Prot protein existence level 1. From Saccharomyces cerevisiae (strain ATCC 204508 / S288c) (Baker's yeast).
   2975..3318    +  promoter       TEF promoter: Ashbya gossypii TEF promoter
   3332..3901    +  CDS            sta: STA_STRLA - Experimental evidence at protein level: Swiss-Prot protein existence level 1. Involved in resistance to streptothricin, a broad-spectrum antibiotic produced by streptomycetes. Detoxifies streptothricin via acetylation of the beta amino group of the first beta-lysyl moiety of streptothricin. From Streptomyces lavendulae.
   3919..4116    +  terminator     TEF terminator: Ashbya gossypii TEF terminator
   4179..4490    +  CDS            URA3 (fragment): PYRF_YEAST - Experimental evidence at protein level: Swiss-Prot protein existence level 1. From Saccharomyces cerevisiae (strain ATCC 204508 / S288c) (Baker's yeast).
   5014..5070    +  misc_feature   MCS (fragment): pBluescript multiple cloning site
   5107..9210    -  CDS            cas9: CAS9_STRP1 - Also known as csn1 From Streptococcus pyogenes serotype M1.
  10244..10262   -  promoter       T3 promoter: promoter for bacteriophage T3 RNA polymerase
  10305..10327   -  protein_bind   lac operator (fragment): The lac repressor binds to the lac operator to inhibit transcription in E. coli. This inhibition can be relieved by adding lactose or isopropyl-β-D-thiogalactopyranoside (IPTG). lac repressor encoded by lacI
  10331..10361   -  promoter       lac promoter: promoter for the E. coli lac operon
  10376..10397   -  protein_bind   CAP binding site: CAP binding activates transcription in the presence of cAMP. E. coli catabolite activator protein
  10410..10502   -  CDS            lacI (fragment): lac repressor; lacI; The lac repressor binds to the lac operator to inhibit transcription in E. coli. This inhibition can be relieved by adding lactose or isopropyl-β-D-thiogalactopyranoside (IPTG).
  10685..11273   -  rep_origin     ori: high-copy-number ColE1/pMB1/pBR322/pUC origin of replication
  11444..12304   -  CDS            AmpR: β-lactamase; bla; confers resistance to ampicillin, carbenicillin, and related antibiotics
  12305..12409   -  promoter       AmpR promoter: bla
>Addgene plasmid #234878 | pRS118 | addgene full sequence | sequence record 472421 | Addgene NGS Result
AAATTGTAAGCGTTAATATTTTGTTAAAATTCGCGTTAAATTTTTGTTAAATCAGCTCATTTTTTAACCA
ATAGGCCGAAATCGGCAAAATCCCTTATAAATCAAAAGAATAGACCGAGATAGGGT
[37 nt withheld, positions 127-163]
AAAGAACGTGGACTCCAACGTCAAAGG
[49 nt withheld, positions 191-239]
T
[90 nt withheld, positions 241-330]
AAGGACGTTGAAGGAGAGAAAGTAGTAAGACAATATGACTTTGGACAGACATGAGATAAAAGTTTTAAAG
GACAAGAAAAGGTTTGGGTTAAAAGATGAGTATTGTATTTTTCAAAATATCAATGCTTTTTCTGTTCTTG
GGTTAGTGGTACCACCATTGGTGATAAAACCTTTGGGGAGCCTCCTCCGAGCTTTCTCTTTGTTACTTTT
TTTCTCAACTGATACTTGTCATTCTTACTACAATTACTTTTTTTTTTTTCTCCAGAGTATATGAAAAGAT
GAATTTTGATCTCGGATTCAACCTTTTCATAGAAGTAATATTACTTCTTAGTACCATAATGGAACTAAAT
CCTATCAAGTGATTCAGCATTCTTCATTTCATGTTTGATTTATGAATATATGAATATATTTTTCTGGGTA
TTATTATACAAAGCGAATTGCTTTTTTTTCTTTTACTTAATTGTTATATACAAATTTCTTTTTTTGTTAT
AACTATTTTAATTAAGAATTTCTAGTCACTTGACACGACCTTGGAGTGATCTTTTTTCTTTCAAATTTTC
AATTTTGTGATTCTTAGTTAATTATTATTAAAGATTATCATGAATTTTAATTTTTAAATTCTAATACACG
TTTACTTAATTCTTCTCTTCTTCTCTTTCTCTTCTCTTTCTTTCTTTTTATTCCATATATCATTACAACT
ATAACCCACTGAATTCTACATCGAACAAGAGAAACCTTTTTTTTTTTTTTTCAAACTTGAACAAAGAAAA
GAAAAAGAAAGAGAAAAAGCAATCACAGCTTATTAACGATTCGTGTTTAAATAATCAATTGAAAGGAAAA
TAGAAGATTTTTGAAAAAAAGTTATTGGTATTTATTAACTTAATATATCAGTAACATCAAGAGAAAGAAA
CTGAATTATAAACAGAGTATGTGAAGCAATTGCAATTGCAATTATTAGTGATCCAGAAAACTGAATTGTG
CTTGAATACCACTTGTTTAGCCGGTAAAAGTCATTGGTCAATAACTATACTCGAGTATTGCCTCATCAAA
GAAACAATCAAATATTATAGATACTCACTCCATCACGTGATAATTTCACTGGTATGGAAAAGTGGAAAAT
TTTATAAAAAAAAATTTGATGCCTTTGGCATAGCTGAAACTTCGGCCCAATAGGATTGGAGAATATGTTT
TCGCAGCGTTCTTACAATTAAATTGTGGTGGAAGTTCGAGACTTGCGTAAACTATTTTTAATTTCGAGGA
AGAGCATTAATGGCTCTTCAGTTTTAGAGCTAGAAATAGCAAGTTAAAATAAGGCTAGTCCGTTATCAAC
TTGAAAAAGTGGCACCGAGTCGGTGGTGCTTTTTTTTGCCGGCG
[124 nt withheld, positions 1705-1828]
CCCATTCGCCATTCAGGCTGCGCAACTGTTGGGAAGGGCGATCGGTGCGGGCCTCTTCGCTATTACGCCA
GCTGGCGAAAGGGGGATGTGCTGCAAGGCGATTAAGTTGGGTAACGCCAGGGTTTTCCCAGTCACGACGT
TGTAAAACGACGGCCAGTGAATTGTAATACGACTCACTATAGGGCGAATTGGAGACTAATAGGAATTGAT
TTGGATGGTATAAACGGAAACAAAAAAAAGAGCTGGTACTACTTTCTTTAAAATTATTTTATTATTTGAT
TTTATTTAATAGTATATATTATATTTTGAACGTAGATTATTTTGTTGAAAGTTGCTGTAGTGCCATTGAT
TCGTAACACTAATTCTGTATTAGTCATTCCTCTTGTTTGATAGTATCCAAAAAAACGGCTATTTTTTTGC
AATCTTATTTCCTGCATATTATACAGATAACATAATGAAAGAAAAAATCTTTTTTTTTGTTCTTCAATGA
TGATTTCAACCATTCTTTTAAACATTGATCAATTCCTGAGCAACAACCCCATACACACTGGTTTATATAT
CGCCCCTTTTACAGTTGAAGAAAGAAATAGAAATAGAAATAGCAAACAAAAGATATGACAGTCAACACTA
AGACCTATAGTGAGAGAGCAGAAACTCATGCCTCACCAGTAGCACAACGATTATTTCGATTAATGGAACT
GAAGAAAACCAATTTATGTGCATCAATTGATGTTGATACCACTAAGGAATTCCTTGAATTAATTGATAAA
TTGGGTCCTTATGTATGCTTAATCAAGACTCATATTGATATAATCAATGATTTTTCCTATGAATCCACTA
TTGAACCATTATTAGAACTTTCACGTAAACATCAATTTATGATTTTTGAAGATAGAAAATTTGCTGATAT
TGGTAATACCGTGAAGAAACAATATATTGGTGGAGTTTATAAAATTAGTAGTTGGGCAGATATTACTAAT
GCTCATGGTGTCACTGGGAATGGAGTAGTTGAAGGATTAAAACAGGGAGCTAAAGAAACCACCACCAACC
AAGAGCCAAGAGGGTTATTGATGTTAGCTGAATTATCATCAGTGGGATCATTAGCATATCAAGCTTGCCT
CGTCCCCGCCGGGTCACCCGGCCAGCGACATGGAGGCCCAGAATACCCTCCTTGACAGTCTTGACGTGCG
CAGCTCAGGGGCATGATGTGACTGTCGCCCGTACATTTAGCCCATACATCCCCATGTATAATCATTTGCA
TCCATACATTTTGATGGCCGCACGGCGCGAAGCAAAAATTACGGCTCCTCGCTGCAGACCTGCGAGCAGG
GAAACGCTCCCCTCACAGACGCGTTGAATTGTCCCCACGCCGCGCCCCTGTAGAGAAATATAAAAGGTTA
GGATTTGCCACTGAGGTTCTTCTTTCATATACTTCCTTTTAAAATCTTGCTAGGATACAGTTCTCACATC
ACATCCGAACATAAACAACCGGATCCTACAATTATGTCTACTACTTTGGATGATACTGCTTATAGATACA
GAACTTCTGTTCCAGGTGATGCTGAAGCTATTGAAGCTTTGGATGGTTCTTTCACTACCGATACTGTTTT
TAGAGTTACTGCTACTGGTGATGGTTTCACTTTGAGAGAAGTTCCAGTTGATCCACCATTGACTAAGGTT
TTCCCAGATGATGAATCCGATGATGAATCCGATGCTGGTGAAGATGGTGATCCAGATTCTAGAACTTTCG
TTGCTTATGGTGATGATGGTGATTTGGCTGGTTTCGTTGTTGTTTCTTATTCTGGTTGGAACAGAAGATT
GACTGTTGAAGATATTGAAGTTGCTCCAGAACATAGAGGTCATGGTGTTGGTAGAGCTTTGATGGGTTTG
GCTACTGAATTCGCCAGAGAAAGAGGTGCTGGTCATTTGTGGTTGGAAGTTACCAATGTTAATGCTCCAG
CTATTCATGCTTATAGAAGAATGGGTTTCACTTTGTGTGGTTTGGATACTGCTTTATACGATGGTACTGC
TTCCGATGGTGAACAAGCTTTGTATATGTCTATGCCATGTCCATAATAACTCGAGTCAGTACTGACAATA
AAAAGATTCTTGTTTTCAAGAACTTGTCATTTGTATAGTTTTTTTATATTGTAGTTGTTCTATTTTAATC
AAATGTTAGCGTGATTTATATTTTTTTTCGCCTCGACATCATCTGCCCAGATGCGAAGTTAAGTGCGCAG
AAAGTAATATCATGCGTCAATCGTATGTGAATGCTGGTCGCTATACTGCTGTCGATTCGATACTAACGCC
GCCATCCAGTGTCGACGTTTAAACGAGCTCGAATTCGTATGGAGAATATTCTCAAAAAACTGTTGAAATT
GCTAAATCCGATAAGGAATTTGTTATTGGATTTATTGCCCAACGTGATATGGGTGGACAAGAAGAAGGAT
TTGATTGGCTTATTATGACACCTGGAGTTGGATTAGATGATAAAGGTGATGGATTAGGACAACAATATAG
AACTGTTGATGAAGTTGTTAGCACTGGAACTGATATTATCATTGTTGGTAGAGGATTGTTTGGTAAAGGA
AGAGATCCAGATATTGAAGGTAAAAGGTATAGAGATGCTGGTTGGAATGCTTATTTGAAAAAAACTGGCC
AATTATAAATGTGAAGGGGGAGATTTTCACTTTATTAGATTTGTATATATGTATAATAAATAAATAAATA
AGTTAAATAAATAATTAAATAAGGGTGGTAATTATTACTATTTACAATCAAAGGTGGTCCTTCTAGAATT
TTATGATGGAATGAATGGGATGAATCATCAAACAAGAGAAAATACCCGTGACGAAAATAATAAAATAAGT
TCCTCTGATACAGAAGATGAAAACAACAACAACAAGATATAGAAATGCCTTGGGTGGCTATTTTATAGTC
TTAACTTTTTAATGTATATTTGTTTTGTTTTTTTACATAATAATACTTTATAAAAGCTAAGCTAAATTCA
AGTAAAATTTCAATCTCTCAAATAAAACATTTTTCTCTTTTTCTTAAATTTAGTTTTATATATTTATAAA
ATAAACAAAGATTTTTTTAAAAAAGTAACAAGTTATATATGTAATAACAAAAAGAAGAATAACAAGAATA
CAAAACCAGATTTCCAGATTTCCAGAATTTCACTCGGATCCCCCGGGCTGCAGGAATTCGATATCAAGCT
TATCGATACCGTCGACCTCGAGTCAGACTTTTCGTTTTTTCTTAGGATCCGCTCGGCTATCACCCCCCAA
TTGTGACAAATCGATTCTAGTTTCATATAAACCAGTTATGGACTGATGAATCAATGTGGCGTCTAACACT
TCTTTTGTTGAAGTATATCTCTTACGGTCAATGGTGGTGTCAAAGTACTTAAACGCGGCTGGAGCTCCCA
AGTTAGTCAATGTGAACAAGTGGATAATATTTTCAGCTTGTTCTCGAATTGGTTTGTCACGATGCTTATT
ATAAGCAGATAAAACTTTATCCAAATTTGCATCAGCCAAAATAACTCTTTTAGAAAACTCGGAGATTTGT
TCAATTATCTCATCCAAATAGTGTTTATGTTGTTCTACGAATAATTGCTTTTGCTCATTGTCTTCAGGGG
ACCCCTTCAACTTTTCATAATGAGATGCTAAGTATAAGAAATTAACGTACTTTGAAGGCAAAGCTAACTC
GTTTCCTTTTTGCAATTCTCCAGCTGAAGCCAACATTCTCTTTCTCCCATTTTCAAGTTCAAAGAGAGAA
TACTTTGGCAACTTAATAATCAAATCTTTCTTCACTTCTTTATAGCCCTTCGCTTCGAGAAAGTCAATTG
GGTTTTTCTCAAAGGATGAACGCTCCATGATGGTAATACCTAACAATTCTTTCACAGATTTCAATTTTTT
GGATTTACCCTTTTCAACTTTAGCCACGACCAAGACAGAATATGCGACAGTAGGAGAATCAAAACCTCCG
TATTTCTTAGGATCCCAATCTTTTTTTCGGGCGATCAACTTGTCTGAGTTTCGTTTTGGAAGAATGGATT
CCTTAGAGAAACCACCAGTTTGAACTTCAGTCTTCTTTACAATATTAACTTGAGGCATTGATAAAACTTT
TCTAACAGTAGCAAAATCTCTCCCCTTATCCCACACAATTTCACCGGTTTCTCCATTTGTTTCAATCAAA
GGACGTTTTCTGATTTCCCCGTTAGCCAAGGTGATTTCGGTCTTAAAGAAATTCATGATGTTGGAGTAAA
AGAAATACTTTGCGGTGGCTTTCCCAATTTCTTGTTCTGATTTTGCTATCATCTTTCTGACATCGTAGAC
TTTATAATCACCATACACGAATTCGGATTCTAACTTAGGATACTTCTTTATTAAGGCAGTTCCTACCACT
GCATTCAAATATGCGTCGTGAGCATGATGATAATTGTTGATCTCTCTCACCTTGTAGAATTGAAAATCCT
TTCGGAAATCTGACACCAACTTTGACTTTAATGTGATCACTTTGACCTCTCTGATTAATTTGTCATTTTC
ATCATATTTAGTATTCATTCGGGAATCTAAAATTTGGGCTACATGTTTAGTAATTTGTCTTGTTTCAACC
AACTGACGTTTTATGAATCCAGCTTTATCTAATTCGGATAATCCTCCTCTTTCAGCTTTAGTTAAGTTGT
CAAATTTTCTCTGAGTAATCAACTTTGCATTTAACAATTGTCTCCAATAGTTCTTCATTTTCTTAACCAC
TTCTTCTGATGGCACATTGTCTGATTTACCTCTATTCTTATCAGATCTTGTTAAAACTTTGTTGTCAATG
GAATCATCTTTTAAAAATGACTGAGGAACTATGTGATCGACATCGTAATCTGAAAGTCTATTGATATCCA
ACTCTTGATCTACATACATGTCACGCCCGTTTTGCAAATAGTACAAGTAAAGCTTCTCGTTCTGTAACTG
GGTGTTTTCGACTGGGTGTTCTTTTAAGATTTGAGAACCCAACTCTTTAATTCCTTCTTCTATTCTTTTC
ATTCTTTCACGAGAATTCTTTTGTCCTTTCTGAGTTGTTTGATTTTCTCTAGCCATTTCTATAACTATAT
TTTCAGGCTTATGACGTCCCATAACTTTCACCAACTCATCAACAACTTTAACAGTTTGTAAAATTCCCTT
TTTGATAGCTGGAGACCCTGCTAAGTTGGCAATATGTTCATGCAATGAATCACCCTGTCCAGAAACCTGA
GCTTTTTGAATATCTTCCTTAAAGGTCAAACTATCATCATGAATCAACTGCATAAAGTTTCTGTTTGCAA
AACCATCACTTTTAAGGAAATCTAAGATGGTTTTACCACTTTGCTTATCTCTAATACCATTAATCAACTT
TCTAGATAATCTTCCCCAACCGGTATATCTTCTTCTTTTTAATTGTTTCATGACTTTATCGTCGAATAAG
TGAGCGTAAGTTTTTAAACGTTCTTCGATCATTTCTCTATCCTCAAACAAAGTCAAAGTCAATACAATGT
CCTCCAAGATATCTTCGTTTTCTTCATTATCCAAAAAATCTTTGTCTTTGATAATTTTCAACAAATCGTG
ATAAGTTCCTAAACTAGCATTAAATCTATCCTCAACCCCACTGATTTCAACGGAATCGAAACACTCTATT
TTCTTAAAATAGTCCTCTTTAAGTTGTTTGACAGTGACTTTACGATTAGTTTTGAATAACAAGTCAACGA
TAGCTTTCTTTTGTTCACCACTTAAGAATGCTGGTTTTCTCATACCTTCAGTGACGTATTTGACTTTTGT
TAATTCATTATAAACAGTGAAATATTCATATAACAAAGAATGTTTAGGTAACACCTTCTCATTTGGCAAG
TTTTTGTCGAAATTGGTCATTCTCTCGATGAATGATTGAGCGGAGGCTCCCTTATCAACAACTTCCTCAA
AATTCCATGGGGTGATAGTCTCTTCAGATTTACGAGTCATCCATGCAAATCTAGAATTACCTCTAGCCAA
TGGCCCGACGTAATAAGGAATTCTGAAAGTCAAAATTTTTTCAATTTTTTCACGATTGTCTTTCAAAAAA
GGGTAAAAATCTTCCTGACGTCTCAAGATAGCGTGTAACTCACCTAAGTGGATTTGATGAGGGATAGAAC
CGTTATCAAATGTTCTTTGCTTACGAAGTAAATCCTCTCGATTCAACTTAACCAACAATTCCTCAGTACC
ATCCATTTTTTCAAGAATTGGCTTGATAAACTTATAAAATTCTTCTTGACTAGCACCACCATCAATATAA
CCAGCGTAACCATTTTTAGATTGATCAAAGAATATTTCTTTATACTTTTCTGGTAATTGTTGACGTACAA
GAGCTTTCAACAAGGTTAAATCTTGATGGTGTTCATCATATCTTTTAATCATAGAGGCGGATAAAGGAGC
TTTTGTAATTTCTGTGTTGACTCTCAAAATGTCACTTAACAAAATTGCATCACTCAAGTTCTTAGCTGCC
AAGAATAAATCTGCATATTGATCACCAATTTGGGCAAGAAGATTATCTAAATCGTCATCGTATGTATCCT
TAGACAATTGAAGTTTAGCATCCTCGGCCAAATCAAAGTTTGATTTGAAATTTGGGGTCAAACCCAAAGA
TAATGCAATTAAGTTTCCAAACAATCCATTTTTTTTTTCACCTGGCAATTGGGCAATAAGATTTTCCAAA
CGTCTACTTTTTGACAATCTAGCAGATAAAATAGCTTTAGCATCCACACCTGAGGCATTGATTGGATTTT
CCTCGAAAAGTTGGTTGTAAGTTTGAACCAATTGAATAAACAACTTGTCGACATCGGAATTATCTGGATT
CAAATCACCTTCAATTAAGAAGTGACCTCTGAACTTGATCATGTGAGCCAATGCCAAATATATAAGTCTT
AAGTCAGCTTTATCAGTGGAGTCAACTAATTTTTTTCTCAAATGATAAATTGTAGGATATTTTTCGTGGT
AAGCCACTTCATCTACAATATTACCAAAGATTGGATGTCTTTCATGTTTCTTATCTTCTTCAACTAAGAA
ACTTTCTTCCAATCTATGAAAAAAAGAATCATCAACCTTTGCCATTTCATTAGAAAAGATTTCTTGCAAG
TAACAAATTCTGTTCTTTCTTCTGGTATATCTTCTTCTAGCTGTTCTTTTCAAACGAGTTGCTTCAGCTG
TTTCACCACTGTCAAACAACAAGGCACCAATTAAATTCTTTTTAATGGAGTGTCTATCAGTATTTCCTAA
AACTTTGAACTTTTTAGAAGGAACCTTATATTCATCAGTGATTACAGCCCATCCAACTGAATTGGTTCCA
ATGTCCAAACCTATGGAGTATTTTTTATCCATTTTGAATGATTATATTTTTTTAATATTAATATCGAGAT
AATGTTTCTAAGAAAGAAAGAAAACCAGGAGTGAAAATTAGAAAAGGAAAGGAAAGGAAAAAAAGAAAAA
TCTGAAAATATATAAAAAAAAATTGTTTCGTTGGCAATAAATCTTGGTGAGAACAGCGACCGAAAGCAAA
TAAGAACAAAATATGAGTGTATTACGTTGAACAACTAATTAACGTGTGTGTATGGATCTTTTTTTCTTTT
TTCTCTTTAACCGACTATAAACAACAAACATTTTTGGGCAGTGCACACACTACTTAATATACACAGCATA
AATTACACGATTAGAAACAAATTAGCTTATTAAAATAACCTAATCAAACCGAATATTTTATGGTATTATG
AGTAAACTATATAATATAAATAGCACACACCCACAACAACAACAAAGGAAAACTAAAAGGTTTTTTCTTT
TTGAAAAGATCGTTTTCTTTATTATTCTCTAGTTTTGACGCTGAAATATTCGTTGTACTGTTGCAAATTT
GTATTTGGTCTGCCTTATCTTCTTTTCTACACTTTTTACTTATGAGCTTTATAATTCACAGATAAGTTTC
AGGTTTGCCAGATATACTTGCTTCACTGGTTACTAAACTCTCGGTGTACAAATGACTTGCTTATGTAAGA
GGCTACTTTTCTAGTTTTGCAGTCATTCATTTAAAAACAATTGATCCTGAAGGCTCTAAAGACATAGTAG
GTTTACTTTGACTGTATATTTCCGTGGCATGTTTAAAGGCCCCTTGGCCATAGGATATTGGTGGCGGCAC
AGTAAGCATTAAAATTGTTGTTTCGCGGAATTACAACATTTCTTCTTTTACATAATAATGTCACTCCTTT
TTGATTGGCATAGCCGAGATCTTTTTTTAACACAGACTTTAAGCTGTTTTTTGCCACCTGAGAACAGTTT
CTATTTTGGTCCAAAAGAAATATTAGACTAAGTTTATTATAAACGAGGCTGGTGATCTTAATAGCTCTGG
TACCAGCTTTTGTTCCCTTTAGTGAGGGTTAATTTCGAGCTTGGCGTAATCATGGTCATAGCTGTTTCCT
GTGTGAAATTGTTATCCGCTCACAATTCCACACAACATACGAGCCGGAAGCATAAAGTGTAAAGCCTGGG
GTGCCTAATGAGTGAGCTAACTCACATTAATTGCGTTGCGCTCACTGCCCGCTTTCCAGTCGGGAAACCT
GTCGTGCCAGCTGCATTAATGAATCGGCCAACGCGCGGGGAGAGGCGGTTTGCGTATTGGGCGCTCTTAC
GCTTCCTCGCTCACTGACTCGCTGCGCTCGGTCGTTCGGCTGCGGCGAGCGGTATCAGCTCACTCAAAGG
CGGTAATACGGTTATCCACAGAATCAGGGGATAACGCAGGAAAGAACATGTGAGCAAAAGGCCAGCAAAA
GGCCAGGAACCGTAAAAAGGCCGCGTTGCTGGCGTTTTTCCATAGGCTCCGCCCCCCTGACGAGCATCAC
AAAAATCGACGCTCAAGTCAGAGGTGGCGAAACCCGACAGGACTATAAAGATACCAGGCGTTTCCCCCTG
GAAGCTCCCTCGTGCGCTCTCCTGTTCCGACCCTGCCGCTTACCGGATACCTGTCCGCCTTTCTCCCTTC
GGGAAGCGTGGCGCTTTCTCATAGCTCACGCTGTAGGTATCTCAGTTCGGTGTAGGTCGTTCGCTCCAAG
CTGGGCTGTGTGCACGAACCCCCCGTTCAGCCCGACCGCTGCGCCTTATCCGGTAACTATCGTCTTGAGT
CCAACCCGGTAAGACACGACTTATCGCCACTGGCAGCAGCCACTGGTAACAGGATTAGCAGAGCGAGGTA
TGTAGGCGGTGCTACAGAGTTCTTGAAGTGGTGGCCTAACTACGGCTACACTAGAAGAACAGTATTTGGT
ATCTGCGCTCTGCTGAAGCCAGTTACCTTCGGAAAAAGAGTTGGTAGCTCTTGATCCGGCAAACAAACCA
CCGCTGGTAGCGGTGGTTTTTTTGTTTGCAAGCAGCAGATTACGCGCAGAAAAAAAGGATCTCAAGAAGA
TCCTTTGATCTTTTCTACGGGGTCTGACGCTCAGTGGAACGAAAACTCACGTTAAGGGATTTTGGTCATG
AGATTATCAAAAAGGATCTTCACCTAGATCCTTTTAAATTAAAAATGAAGTTTTAAATCAATCTAAAGTA
TATATGAGTAAACTTGGTCTGACAGTTACCAATGCTTAATCAGTGAGGCACCTATCTCAGCGATCTGTCT
ATTTCGTTCATCCATAGTTGCCTGACTCCCCGTCGTGTAGATAACTACGATACGGGAGGGCTTACCATCT
GGCCCCAGTGCTGCAATGATACCGCGAGACCCACGCTCACCGGCTCCAGATTTATCAGCAATAAACCAGC
CAGCCGGAAGGGCCGAGCGCAGAAGTGGTCCTGCAACTTTATCCGCCTCCATCCAGTCTATTAATTGTTG
CCGGGAAGCTAGAGTAAGTAGTTCGCCAGTTAATAGTTTGCGCAACGTTGTTGCCATTGCTACAGGCATC
GTGGTGTCACGCTCGTCGTTTGGTATGGCTTCATTCAGCTCCGGTTCCCAACGATCAAGGCGAGTTACAT
GATCCCCCATGTTGTGCAAAAAAGCGGTTAGCTCCTTCGGTCCTCCGATCGTTGTCAGAAGTAAGTTGGC
CGCAGTGTTATCACTCATGGTTATGGCAGCACTGCATAATTCTCTTACTGTCATGCCATCCGTAAGATGC
TTTTCTGTGACTGGTGAGTACTCAACCAAGTCATTCTGAGAATAGTGTATGCGGCGACCGAGTTGCTCTT
GCCCGGCGTCAATACGGGATAATACCGCGCCACATAGCAGAACTTTAAAAGTGCTCATCATTGGAAAACG
TTCTTCGGGGCGAAAACTCTCAAGGATCTTACCGCTGTTGAGATCCAGTTCGATGTAACCCACTCGTGCA
CCCAACTGATCTTCAGCATCTTTTACTTTCACCAGCGTTTCTGGGTGAGCAAAAACAGGAAGGCAAAATG
CCGCAAAAAAGGGAATAAGGGCGACACGGAAATGTTGAATACTCATACTCTTCCTTTTTCAATATTATTG
AAGCATTTATCAGGGTTATTGTCTCATGAGCGGATACATATTTGAATGTATTTAGAAAAATAAACAAATA
GGGGTTCCGCGCACATTTCCCCGAAAAGTGCCACCT
